Addgene plasmid #244588: CL20_mEGFP_FOidr_036
Purpose: Express mEGFP-tagged intrinsically disordered protein (IDR), FOidr_036, derived from human fusion protein COL3A1_CLU
Depositing lab: Richard Kriwacki. Depositing organization: St. Jude Children's Research Hospital. Publication: Proteome-wide computational analyses reveal links between protein condensate formation and RNA biology. Maiti S, Tripathi S, Baggett DW, Phillips AH, Park CG, Wang J, Wahiduzzaman, Freyaldenhoven WT, Kinger S, Pioso BJ, Bollinger JC, Somjee R, Lang B, Babu MM, Kriwacki RW. Sci Adv. 2025 Dec 5;11(49):eady1420. doi: 10.1126/sciadv.ady1420. Epub 2025 Dec 3. PubMed 41337585.
Backbone
  Vector backbone: CL20
  Vector type: Mammalian Expression
Growth in bacteria
  Bacterial resistance: Ampicillin, 100 μg/mL
  Growth temperature: 37°C
  Growth strain: NEB Stable
  Copy number: High Copy
Gene/Insert
  Gene/Insert name: FOidr_036
  Species: H. sapiens (human)
  Mutation: Unmutated
  Tag / fusion protein: monomeric EGFP (N terminal on insert)
  Cloning method: Restriction Enzyme; 5′ cloning site Unknown (unknown if destroyed)
Terms and licenses: Academic/Nonprofit Terms; Industry Terms: Not Available to Industry
Depositor comments: COL3A1_CLU_91_1045
How to cite: CL20_mEGFP_FOidr_036 was a gift from Richard Kriwacki (Addgene plasmid # 244588 ; http://n2t.net/addgene:244588 ; RRID:Addgene_244588)
