[The description below was written by a language model from this plasmid's Addgene catalogue record and pLannotate feature annotations shown in this document.]
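Description:
CL20_mEGFP_FOidr_036 is catalogued as a mammalian expression plasmid on the CL20 backbone. Its feature table shows that this backbone is a self-inactivating HIV-1 lentiviral transfer vector. In bacteria it is maintained through a high-copy ColE1/pUC-type origin and selected with ampicillin via the β-lactamase gene. The recorded growth strain is a recombination-limiting one, which suits a plasmid carrying repeated LTR sequences. The viral portion begins with a CMV enhancer joined to a truncated 5' LTR, an arrangement that normally drives Tat-independent transcription of the vector genome in packaging cells. It continues with the Ψ packaging signal and a partial gag fragment, the cPPT/CTS, and the Rev response element for Rev-dependent nuclear export. It ends with a ΔU3 3' LTR followed by a rabbit β-globin polyadenylation signal. The backbone also carries an SV40 origin and poly(A) signal, along with remnants of lac regulatory sequence.

The payload is driven by an internal CMV enhancer and promoter and opens with monomeric EGFP. mEGFP is fused to the N terminus of FOidr_036, an unmutated intrinsically disordered region taken from the human fusion protein COL3A1_CLU. The depositor's comment appears to place the segment at residues 91–1045 of that fusion. The annotation tool did not label the IDR itself, but a large unannotated stretch lies between mEGFP and the 3' LTR region, which is consistent with the insert sitting there. The small tight TRE and viral gene fragments in the table are probably partial sequence matches rather than functional elements. The construct expresses a fluorescently tagged IDR in mammalian cells so that its localisation and behaviour can be imaged. It was deposited with a study linking protein condensate formation to RNA biology.
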