Features (pLannotate 1.2.2; 28 found; start..end, strand, type, name):
    199..254     -  polyA_signal   β-globin poly(A) signal: rabbit β-globin polyadenylation signal (Gil and Proudfoot, 1987)
    340..475     -  LTR            3' LTR (ΔU3) (fragment): self-inactivating 3' long terminal repeat (LTR) from HIV-1
    477..545     -  CDS            nef (fragment): NEF_HV1Z2 - Experimental evidence at protein level: Swiss-Prot protein existence level 1. Extracellular Nef protein targets CD4(+) T-lymphocytes for apoptosis by interacting with CXCR4 surface receptors. From Human immunodeficiency virus type 1 group M subtype D (isolate Z2/CDC-Z34) (HIV-1).
   3478..4194    -  CDS            mEGFP: mEGFP is a basic (constitutively fluorescent) green fluorescent protein published in 2002, derived from Aequorea victoria. It has moderate acid sensitivity.
   4208..4245    -  misc_feature   MCS (fragment): multiple cloning site
   4244..4260    -  promoter       tight TRE promoter (fragment): Tet-responsive promoter PTight, consisting of seven tet operator sequences followed by the minimal CMV promoter
   4276..4479    -  promoter       CMV promoter: human cytomegalovirus (CMV) immediate early promoter
   4480..4783    -  enhancer       CMV enhancer: human cytomegalovirus immediate early enhancer
   4851..4867    -  misc_feature   MCS (fragment): multiple cloning site
   4867..4892    -  CDS            Rev (fragment): human immunodeficiency virus 1 (HIV-1) Rev protein; rev; enhances nuclear export of unspliced and incompletely spliced viral mRNAs
   5269..5502    -  misc_feature   RRE: The Rev response element (RRE) of HIV-1 allows for Rev-dependent mRNA export from the nucleus to the cytoplasm.
   5636..5719    -  CDS            vif (fragment): VIF_HV1BR - Experimental evidence at protein level: Swiss-Prot protein existence level 1. Counteracts the innate antiviral activity of host APOBEC3F and APOBEC3G. Forms a complex with host APOBEC3F and APOBEC3G thus preventing the entry of these lethally hypermutating enzymes into progeny virions. Recruits an active E3 ubiquitin ligase complex composed of elongin BC, CUL5, and RBX2 to induce polyubiquitination of APOBEC3G and APOBEC3F. In turn, they are directed to the 26S proteasome for degradation. Vif interaction with APOBEC3G also blocks its cytidine deaminase activity in a proteasome-inde
   5862..5979    -  misc_feature   cPPT/CTS: central polypurine tract and central termination sequence of HIV-1
   6128..6487    -  CDS            HIV-1 gag (fragment): gag protein from human immunodeficiency virus 1; gag
   6471..6596    -  misc_feature   HIV-1 Ψ: packaging signal of human immunodeficiency virus type 1
   6643..6900    -  LTR            5' LTR (truncated): truncated 5' long terminal repeat (LTR) from HIV-1
   6902..7281    -  enhancer       CMV enhancer: human cytomegalovirus immediate early enhancer
   7312..7416    +  promoter       AmpR promoter: bla
   7417..8277    +  CDS            AmpR: β-lactamase; bla; confers resistance to ampicillin, carbenicillin, and related antibiotics
   8448..9036    +  rep_origin     ori: high-copy-number ColE1/pMB1/pBR322/pUC origin of replication
   9219..9273    +  CDS            lacI (fragment): lac repressor; lacI; The lac repressor binds to the lac operator to inhibit transcription in E. coli. This inhibition can be relieved by adding lactose or isopropyl-β-D-thiogalactopyranoside (IPTG).
   9275..9409    -  polyA_signal   SV40 poly(A) signal: SV40 polyadenylation signal
   9429..9564    -  rep_origin     SV40 ori: SV40 origin of replication
   9588..9610    -  promoter       SV40 promoter (fragment): SV40 enhancer and early promoter
   9617..9656    +  CDS            lacI (fragment): lac repressor; lacI; The lac repressor binds to the lac operator to inhibit transcription in E. coli. This inhibition can be relieved by adding lactose or isopropyl-β-D-thiogalactopyranoside (IPTG).
   9669..9690    +  protein_bind   CAP binding site: CAP binding activates transcription in the presence of cAMP. E. coli catabolite activator protein
   9705..9735    +  promoter       lac promoter: promoter for the E. coli lac operon
   9743..9759    +  protein_bind   lac operator: The lac repressor binds to the lac operator to inhibit transcription in E. coli. This inhibition can be relieved by adding lactose or isopropyl-β-D-thiogalactopyranoside (IPTG). lac repressor encoded by lacI
>Addgene plasmid #244588 | CL20_mEGFP_FOidr_036 | addgene full sequence | sequence record 487950 | Addgene NGS Result
AAAAAAAATCTAACCTCAAGTCAAGGCTTTTCTATGGAATAAGGAATGGACAGCAGGGGGCTGTTTCATA
TACTGATGACCTCTTTATAGCCAACCTTTGTTCATGGCAGCCAGCATATGGGCATATGTTGCCAAACTCT
AAACCAAATACTCATTCTGATGTTTTAAATGATTTGCCCTCCCATATGTCCTTCCGAGTGAGAGACACAA
AAAATTCCAACACACTATTGCAATGAAAATAAATTTCCTTTATTAGCCAGAAGTCAGATGCTCAAGGGGC
TTCATGATGTCCCCATAATTTTTGGCAGAGGGAAAAAGATCTGCTAGCTCGAGCAGCTGAAGCTTTATTG
AGGCTTAAGCAGTGGGTTCCCTAGTTAGCCAGAGAGCTCCCAGGCTCAGATCTGGTCTAACCAGAGAGAC
CCAGTACAGGCAAAAAGCAGATCTTGTCTTCTTTGGGAGTGAATTAGCCCTTCCAGTCCCCCCTTTTCTT
TTAAAAAGTGGCTAAGATCTACAGCTGCCTTGTAAGTCATTGGTCTTAAAGGTACCGTAATCTTATCTAG
AACCGGTTCAGTGCGGCAAGCTGAACGGCAGATAGTGATCGCCACGGTCTCCCTTTCCACCCGGCGAGCC
GTCACGACCCGGCAAACCGTCCGAACCAGGGTTACCGTCACGGCCCGGTTCGCCCGCCGTGCCCGCCAAA
CCCGGCAGGCCTTGCGGGCCCGGCGGACCGCGCTCTCCGCTCAGGCCGTTCGCGCCCGGCTTCCCAGACT
CTCCTTTAACACCCTGTGGTCCAGGGCTACCACGCGGACCCGGCATACCCGGAGGTCCCGCCAGGCCGCG
AGCCCCGGTGATGCCGGCAATACCTAACGGCCCCGGCGCCCCCGGTGGACCCTGGGCACCGGGAGATCCC
TTCTCACCCGGTTGACCCGCGTCGCCTTTCGGACCGCTTACGCCCGGCGAACCCGGGGCACCGGTGTTTC
CCGCTGGTCCTGGGGGGCCATCCTTACCCGGGCTACCGCTTGGTCCAGGTGGACCAGGGTTGCCGTTAGA
ACCCGGCGGTCCCGGCAAACCACGCGCCCCTGGGAAACCAGCCGCACCCGGACCACCCGGGGAACCGCGC
TCACCCTTCACACCCTGAGGACCCGGCGGGCCCGCCGGGCCGGAACCACCCGGGGGACCGGCGACGCCTG
GAGGGCCACCTTCGCCTTTTTCACCGGGAGCGCCACGCTCACCCTTTCCGCCTGGCTCACCATTCTGACC
CGGAGCACCCGGGAAGCCCGCAGGTCCCGGCGGGCCCGTCTCTCCGCGTTCGCCCGGTGAACCGCGCGGC
CCGGCGATACCCGGTAAACCCGGAGCGCCACCTTCGCCTTTGTCCCCCGGCTGACCCGCAGGCCCCGGCG
GACCGATGGGACCGGTCGGACCCCTGGGACCGTCCTTACCCGGCACGCCATCAGCCCCCGGTCCGCCCGG
CTCACCTTTATCACCTTTTGGGCCCGGGCTGCCCAACCCACCACGTTCGCCAGGCATACCTTGCAAGCCC
GGTGTACCAGCTGCGCCAGGCGGACCTGGCGGACCCGCTGCGCCCTTGCCACCTTCCGGACCCGGAGGCC
CCGCGCCGCCTCTCAAACCCGGCGCACCAGCTAAGCCCGGCGGACCGCGCTCTCCCGGCGCACCCGCGTC
GCCCTTGCCGCCCGGCGCACCGGGAGCACCTGCGTCGCCCTTCGGGCCCGGCTCGCCCGGCTTCCCATTC
TCGCCCGGAGGTCCACCGGTACCCGGCAAGCCCTGCAAGCCCTGTGGACCCGGCGGGCCGGTGTCACCTT
TGTCGCCGCCAGGACCAGTTGGACCTGGTGGTCCTTGCGGACCGGTTTCGCCGTTCTTCCCCGGCGGACC
TTGCGGTCCCGGACCACCCGGACCGCCGCGTTCACCATTTTTACCCGGGGCGCCATCGTTACCTTTCGGG
CCCGGGAAACCCATCACGCCAGGCTGGCCACGCGGGCCGCTCGGACCGGGTGGGCCAGGGCGACCGGATT
CACCCTGGCTGCCTGGAGGACCCGGCTTTCCGTCCGAACCCGGGCCGCCCGGCGATCCCGGCATTCCACG
CATACCGGGACCACCCGGAACGCCGTCACGTCCCGGCTCGCCCGCCGCACCACGTGGACCGGCGGGCCCC
GGTGCACCGCGTTCTCCAGCAGGACCCTTCTCTCCTGGAATCCCGTTGGGGCCAGCCGGGCCGCGGAAAC
CCGGTGCGCCACGTTCACCCGCCGCTCCCGGCAGTCCGTTCGCGCCCGGCTCACCGGGACTGCCATCCTT
TCCATCTTCCCCTTTCGCGCCCGGCACCCCCGGGATGCCTGCCTCACCCCGTTCACCACGCGGACCCGGC
TCGCCTTTCGCGCCGTTCTTACCCGGCTCTCCCGCCCCGCCCCGCAGGCCTGGCGCACCATTCGCGCCCG
CCGGACCGGGCGGGCCACGAGCACCCATAAGCCCCGGCGCGCCCGGGATGCCGGCAGGGCCCATCTCGCC
CTTCCCGCCCGGGCTACCGTTAATGCCCGGCGGTCCCGGTGGACCCTGTGCGCCGGCATGACCTTGCGGA
CCTGGCTCGCCACGTTGCCCGGGCGCACCATTAGAACCCGGCGAACCCGCGGGACCAACCTCACCTTTAG
CCCCCGGAGACCCCGGGAAACCCGCGGTACCCGGTGGACCTGGCGGACCAGGCTGACCGTCGGAACCACG
CGCGCCATCATTGCCGCGTGCACCTGCCGCACCAGGGAGGCCAGGACGTCCCCGTTCACCGGGCGCTCCT
CTCGGCCCCATAGGGCCCGGTGCGCCGTTCTCACCCGGAAGGCCGTTTTCACCTTTTAAGCCCGGCGCGC
CAGTCTCACCTTTTTCACCGTTGCGCCCATCGAAACCACGGTGGCCTTTCATGCCCGGGAAACCCGGGAT
ACCTGCCGGGCCTTTAATCCCGGGCGGGCCGGGCAGTCCTCTCTCACCCGGACGACCTGGACGGCCGCTC
TCCCCATCCTTGCCGGCAGGGCCGGAAGGACCAATCGCCCCCGGCGGGCCTGGCGGGCCGCTCGGGCCCG
CTTGGCCGGGCTCACCCGGAGGACCCTGGTAACCCGGAGAGCCCGGGGAGCCCGGGTGACCTGAGGTGCC
AGGCGGACCTGGTGGCCCCGGCGGGCCCGCCGGACCCGGATAACCTGCGAGCCCACCCACCGCGACGCCG
CTTTTCACATCGTAAGAGTCGTACTGCGGGCTATAGTTCTGCGGGCCCGTCGGACAGGATTCGCATATAC
CCGGCGGACCCGGCGACCCAGGGCTACCCGGTTGGCCAGGAATACCCGGATCGCCATTACGACCGGGGAT
GCCTGGCGGTCCCGGGTCGCCCTTGGGGCCCTGCGGACCCTGACCGTTCGGCGGACGCGTTGGCGCGGTC
GGCGGCCGGGAAGCGGCCGCACTTCCCCCGGAGCCTCCGCTTCCGCCCTTGTACAGCTCGTCCATGCCGA
GAGTGATCCCGGCGGCGGTCACGAACTCCAGCAGGACCATGTGATCGCGCTTCTCGTTGGGGTCTTTGCT
CAGCTTGGACTGGGTGCTCAGGTAGTGGTTGTCGGGCAGCAGCACGGGGCCGTCGCCGATGGGGGTGTTC
TGCTGGTAGTGGTCGGCGAGCTGCACGCTGCCGTCCTCGATGTTGTGGCGGATCTTGAAGTTCACCTTGA
TGCCGTTCTTCTGCTTGTCGGCCATGATATAGACGTTGTGGCTGTTGTAGTTGTACTCCAGCTTGTGCCC
CAGGATGTTGCCGTCCTCCTTGAAGTCGATGCCCTTCAGCTCGATGCGGTTCACCAGGGTGTCGCCCTCG
AACTTCACCTCGGCGCGGGTCTTGTAGTTGCCGTCGTCCTTGAAGAAGATGGTGCGCTCCTGGACGTAGC
CTTCGGGCATGGCGGACTTGAAGAAGTCGTGCTGCTTCATGTGGTCGGGGTAGCGGCTGAAGCACTGCAC
GCCGTAGGTCAGGGTGGTCACGAGGGTGGGCCAGGGCACGGGCAGCTTGCCGGTGGTGCAGATGAACTTC
AGGGTCAGCTTGCCGTAGGTGGCATCGCCCTCGCCCTCGCCGGACACGCTGAACTTGTGGCCGTTTACGT
CGCCGTCCAGCTCGACCAGGATGGGCACCACCCCGGTGAACAGCTCCTCGCCCTTGCTCACCATGGTGGC
GACCGGTGGATCCCGGGCCCGCGGTACCGTCGACTGCAGAATTCGGTTCACTAAACGAGCCCGGTTCACT
AAACGAGCTCTGCTTATATAGACCTCCCACCGTACACGCCTACCGCCCATTTGCGTCAATGGGGCGGAGT
TGTTACGACATTTTGGAAAGTCCCGTTGATTTTGGTGCCAAAACAAACTCCCATTGACGTCAATGGGGTG
GAGACTTGGAAATCCCCGTGAGTCAAACCGCTATCCACGCCCATTGATGTACTGCCAAAACCGCATCACC
ATGGTAATAGCGATGACTAATACGTAGATGTACTGCCAAGTAGGAAAGTCCCATAAGGTCATGTACTGGG
CATAATGCCAGGCGGGCCATTTACCGTCATTGACGTCAATAGGGGGCGTACTTGGCATATGATACACTTG
ATGTACTGCCAAGTGGGCAGTTTACCGTAAATACTCCACCCATTGACGTCAATGGAAAGTCCCTATTGGC
GTTACTATGGGAACATACGTCATTATTGACGTCAATGGGCGGGGGTCGTTGGGCGGTCAGCCAGGCGGGC
CATTTACCGTAAGTTATGTAACGCGGAACTCCATATATGGGCTATGAACTAATGACCCCGTAATTGATTA
CTATTAATAACTAGCACGCGTTCGAAGCTTGAGCTCGGTCCCCTCGGGGTTGGGAGGTGGGTCTGAAACG
ATAATGGTGAATATCCCTGCCTAACTCTATTCACTATAGAAAGTACAGCAAAAACTATTCTTAAACCTAC
CAAGCCTCCTACTATCATTATGAATAATTTTATATACCACAGCCAATTTGTTATGTTAAACCAATTCCAC
AAACTTGCCCATTTATCTAATTCCAATAATTCTTGTTCATTCTTTTCTTGCTGGTTTTGCGATTCTTCAA
TTAAGGAGTGTATTAAGCTTGTGTAATTGTTAATTTCTCTGTCCCACTCCATCCAGGTCGTGTGATTCCA
AATCTGTTCCAGAGATTTATTACTCCAACTAGCATTCCAAGGCACAGCAGTGGTGCAAATGAGTTTTCCA
GAGCAACCCCAAATCCCCAGGAGCTGTTGATCCTTTAGGTATCTTTCCACAGCCAGGATTCTTGCCTGGA
GCTGCTTGATGCCCCAGACTGTGAGTTGCAACAGATGCTGTTGCGCCTCAATAGCCCTCAGCAAATTGTT
CTGCTGCTGCACTATACCAGACAATAATTGTCTGGCCTGTACCGTCAGCGTCATTGACGCTGCGCCCATA
GTGCTTCCTGCTGCTCCCAAGAACCCAAGGAACAAAGCTCCTATTCCCACTGCTCTTTTTTCTCTCTGCA
CCACTCTTCTCTTTGCCTTGGTGGGTGCTACTCCTAATGGTTCAATTTTTACTACTTTATATTTATATAA
TTCACTTCTCCAATTGTCCCTCATATCTCCTCCTTATGGTGTTTTACTAAACTTTTCCATGTTCTAATCC
TCATCCTGTCTACTTGCCACACAATCATCACCTGCCATCTGTTTTCCATAATCCCTAATGATCTTTGCTT
TTCTTCTTGGCACTACTTTTATGTCACTATTATCTTGTATTACTACTGCCCCTTCACCTTTCCAGAGGAG
CTTTGCTGGTCCTTTCCAAAGTGGATTTCTGCTGTCCCTGTAATAAACCCGAAAATTTTGAATTTTTGTA
ATTTGTTTTTGTAATTCTTTAGTTTGTATGTCTGTTGCTATTATGTCTACTATTCTTTCCCCTGCACTGT
ACCCCCCAATCCCCCCTTTTCTTTTAAAATTGTGGATGAATACTGCCATTTGTACTGCTGTCTTAAGATG
TTCAGCCTGATCTCTTACCTGTCCTATAATTTTCTTTAATTCTTTATTCATAGATTCTACTACTCCTTGA
CTTTGGGGATTGTAGGGAATTTCCAGGTCTGAAGATCCTGCTGCTTGCTGTGCTTTTTTCTTACTTTTGT
TTTGCTCTTCCTCTATCTTGTCTAAAGCTTCCTTGGTGTCTTTTATCTCTATCCTTTGATGCACACAATA
GAGGGTTGCTACTGTATTATATAATGATCTAAGTTCTTCTGATCCTGTCTGAAGGGATGGTTGTAGCTGT
CCCAGTATTTGTCTACAGCCTTCTGATGTTTCTAACAGGCCAGTATTAACTGCGAATCGTTCTAGCTCCC
TGCTTGCCCATACTATATGTTTTAATTTATATTTTTTCTTTCCCCCTGGCCTTAACCGAATTTTTTCCCA
TCGCGATCTAATTCTCCCCCGCTTAATACTGACGCTCTCGCACCCATCTCTCTCCTTCTAGCCTCCGCTA
GTCAAAATTTTTGGCGTACTCACCAGTCGCCGCCCCTCGCCTCTTGCCGTGCGCGCTTCAGCAAGCCGAG
TCCTGCGTCGAGAGAGCTCCTCTGGTTTCCCTTTCGCTTTCAAGTCCCTGTTCGGGCGCCACTGCTAGAG
ATTTTCCACACTGACTAAAAGGGTCTGAGGGATCTCTAGTTACCAGAGTCACACAACAGACGGGCACACA
CTACTTGAAGCACTCAAGGCAAGCTTTATTGAGGCTTAAGCAGTGGGTTCCCTAGTTAGCCAGAGAGCTC
CCAGGCTCAGATCTGGTCTAACCAGAGAGACCCAGTACAGGCAAAAAGCAGCTGCTTATATGCAGGATCT
GAGGGCTCGCCACTCCCCAGTCCCGCCCAGGCCACGCCTCCCATGGTAATAGCGATGACTAATACGTAGA
TGTACTGCCAAGTAGGAAAGTCCCATAAGGTCATGTACTGGGCATAATGCCAGGCGGGCCATTTACCGTC
ATTGACGTCAATAGGGGGCGTACTTGGCATATGATACACTTGATGTACTGCCAAGTGGGCAGTTTACCGT
AAATACTCCACCCATTGACGTCAATGGAAAGTCCCTATTGGCGTTACTATGGGAACATACGTCATTATTG
ACGTCAATGGGCGGGGGTCGTTGGGCGGTCAGCCAGGCGGGCCATTTACCGTAAGTTATGTAACGCGGAA
CTCCATATATGGGCTATGAACTAATGACCCCGTAATTGATTACTATTAATAACTAGTCAATAATCAATGT
CGACCCAGGTGGCACTTTTCGGGGAAATGTGCGCGGAACCCCTATTTGTTTATTTTTCTAAATACATTCA
AATATGTATCCGCTCATGAGACAATAACCCTGATAAATGCTTCAATAATATTGAAAAAGGAAGAGTATGA
GTATTCAACATTTCCGTGTCGCCCTTATTCCCTTTTTTGCGGCATTTTGCCTTCCTGTTTTTGCTCACCC
AGAAACGCTGGTGAAAGTAAAAGATGCTGAAGATCAGTTGGGTGCACGAGTGGGTTACATCGAACTGGAT
CTCAACAGCGGTAAGATCCTTGAGAGTTTTCGCCCCGAAGAACGTTTTCCAATGATGAGCACTTTTAAAG
TTCTGCTATGTGGCGCGGTATTATCCCGTATTGACGCCGGGCAAGAGCAACTCGGTCGCCGCATACACTA
TTCTCAGAATGACTTGGTTGAGTACTCACCAGTCACAGAAAAGCATCTTACGGATGGCATGACAGTAAGA
GAATTATGCAGTGCTGCCATAACCATGAGTGATAACACTGCGGCCAACTTACTTCTGACAACGATCGGAG
GACCGAAGGAGCTAACCGCTTTTTTGCACAACATGGGGGATCATGTAACTCGCCTTGATCGTTGGGAACC
GGAGCTGAATGAAGCCATACCAAACGACGAGCGTGACACCACGATGCCTGTAGCAATGGCAACAACGTTG
CGCAAACTATTAACTGGCGAACTACTTACTCTAGCTTCCCGGCAACAATTAATAGACTGGATGGAGGCGG
ATAAAGTTGCAGGACCACTTCTGCGCTCGGCCCTTCCGGCTGGCTGGTTTATTGCTGATAAATCTGGAGC
CGGTGAGCGTGGGTCTCGCGGTATCATTGCAGCACTGGGGCCAGATGGTAAGCCCTCCCGTATCGTAGTT
ATCTACACGACGGGGAGTCAGGCAACTATGGATGAACGAAATAGACAGATCGCTGAGATAGGTGCCTCAC
TGATTAAGCATTGGTAACTGTCAGACCAAGTTTACTCATATATACTTTAGATTGATTTAAAACTTCATTT
TTAATTTAAAAGGATCTAGGTGAAGATCCTTTTTGATAATCTCATGACCAAAATCCCTTAACGTGAGTTT
TCGTTCCACTGAGCGTCAGACCCCGTAGAAAAGATCAAAGGATCTTCTTGAGATCCTTTTTTTCTGCGCG
TAATCTGCTGCTTGCAAACAAAAAAACCACCGCTACCAGCGGTGGTTTGTTTGCCGGATCAAGAGCTACC
AACTCTTTTTCCGAAGGTAACTGGCTTCAGCAGAGCGCAGATACCAAATACTGTTCTTCTAGTGTAGCCG
TAGTTAGGCCACCACTTCAAGAACTCTGTAGCACCGCCTACATACCTCGCTCTGCTAATCCTGTTACCAG
TGGCTGCTGCCAGTGGCGATAAGTCGTGTCTTACCGGGTTGGACTCAAGACGATAGTTACCGGATAAGGC
GCAGCGGTCGGGCTGAACGGGGGGTTCGTGCACACAGCCCAGCTTGGAGCGAACGACCTACACCGAACTG
AGATACCTACAGCGTGAGCTATGAGAAAGCGCCACGCTTCCCGAAGGGAGAAAGGCGGACAGGTATCCGG
TAAGCGGCAGGGTCGGAACAGGAGAGCGCACGAGGGAGCTTCCAGGGGGAAACGCCTGGTATCTTTATAG
TCCTGTCGGGTTTCGCCACCTCTGACTTGAGCGTCGATTTTTGTGATGCTCGTCAGGGGGGCGGAGCCTA
TGGAAAAACGCCAGCAACGCGGCCTTTTTACGGTTCCTGGCCTTTTGCTGGCCTTTTGCTCACATGTTCT
TTCCTGCGTTATCCCCTGATTCTGTGGATAACCGTATTACCGCCTTTGAGTGAGCTGATACCGCTCGCCG
CAGCCGAACGACCGAGCGCAGCGAGTCAGTGAGCGAGGAAGCGGAAGAGCGCCCAATACGCAAACCGCCT
CTCCCCGCGCGTTGGCCGATTCATTAATGCAGCGGATCCAGACATGATAAGATACATTGATGAGTTTGGA
CAAACCACAACTAGAATGCAGTGAAAAAAATGCTTTATTTGTGAAATTTGTGATGCTATTGCTTTATTTG
TAACCATTATAAGCTGCAATAAACAAGTTAGCTTTTTGCAAAAGCCTAGGCCTCCAAAAAAGCCTCCTCA
CTACTTCTGGAATAGCTCAGAGGCCGAGGCGGCCTCGGCCTCTGCATAAATAAAAAAAATTAGTCAGCCA
TGGGGCGGAGAATGGGCGGAACTGGGCGGAGTTAGGGGCGGGATGGGCGGAGTTAGGGGCGGGACTATGG
TTGCTGACTAATTGAGATGCGGATCCGCTGGCACGACAGGTTTCCCGACTGGAAAGCGGGCAGTGAGCGC
AACGCAATTAATGTGAGTTAGCTCACTCATTAGGCACCCCAGGCTTTACACTTTATGCTTCCGGCTCGTA
TGTTGTGTGGAATTGTGAGCGGATAACAATTTCACACAGGAAACAGCTATGACCATGATTACGCCAAGCT
TGGGCTGCAGGTCGAGGGATCTCCATAAGAGAAGAGGGACAGCTATGACTGGGAGTAGTCAGGAGAGGAG
GAAAAATCTGGCTAGTAAAACATGTAAGGAAAATTTTAGGGATGTTAAAGAAAAAAATAACACAAAACAA
AATAT
